>Addgene plasmid #76970 | PANK4 gRNA (BRDN0001148281) | addgene full sequence | sequence record 186862 | Addgene Assembled Sequence
CCCGGGTGCAAAGATGGATAAAGTTTTAAACAGAGAGGAATCTTTGCAGCTAATGGACCTTCTAGGTCTT
GAAAGGAGTGGGAATTGGCTCCGGTGCCCGTCAGTGGGCAGAGCGCACATCGCCCACAGTCCCCGAGAAG
TTGGGGGGAGGGGTCGGCAATTGATCCGGTGCCTAGAGAAGGTGGCGCGGGGTAAACTGGGAAAGTGATG
TCGTGTACTGGCTCCGCCTTTTTCCCGAGGGTGGGGGAGAACCGTATATAAGTGCAGTAGTCGCCGTGAA
CGTTCTTTTTCGCAACGGGTTTGCCGCCAGAACACAGGTAAGTGCCGTGTGTGGTTCCCGCGGGCCTGGC
CTCTTTACGGGTTATGGCCCTTGCGTGCCTTGAATTACTTCCACCTGGCTGCAGTACGTGATTCTTGATC
CCGAGCTTCGGGTTGGAAGTGGGTGGGAGAGTTCGAGGCCTTGCGCTTAAGGAGCCCCTTCGCCTCGTGC
TTGAGTTGAGGCCTGGCCTGGGCGCTGGGGCCGCCGCGTGCGAATCTGGTGGCACCTTCGCGCCTGTCTC
GCTGCTTTCGATAAGTCTCTAGCCATTTAAAATTTTTGATGACCTGCTGCGACGCTTTTTTTCTGGCAAG
ATAGTCTTGTAAATGCGGGCCAAGATCTGCACACTGGTATTTCGGTTTTTGGGGCCGCGGGCGGCGACGG
GGCCCGTGCGTCCCAGCGCACATGTTCGGCGAGGCGGGGCCTGCGAGCGCGGCCACCGAGAATCGGACGG
GGGTAGTCTCAAGCTGGCCGGCCTGCTCTGGTGCCTGGCCTCGCGCCGCCGTGTATCGCCCCGCCCTGGG
CGGCAAGGCTGGCCCGGTCGGCACCAGTTGCGTGAGCGGAAAGATGGCCGCTTCCCGGCCCTGCTGCAGG
GAGCTCAAAATGGAGGACGCGGCGCTCGGGAGAGCGGGCGGGTGAGTCACCCACACAAAGGAAAAGGGCC
TTTCCGTCCTCAGCCGTCGCTTCATGTGACTCCACGGAGTACCGGGCGCCGTCCAGGCACCTCGATTAGT
TCTCGAGCTTTTGGAGTACGTCGTCTTTAGGTTGGGGGGAGGGGTTTTATGCGATGGAGTTTCCCCACAC
TGAGTGGGTGGAGACTGAAGTTAGGCCAGCTTGGCACTTGATGTAATTCTCCTTGGAATTTGCCCTTTTT
GAGTTTGGATCTTGGTTCATTCTCAAGCCTCAGACAGTGGTTCAAAGTTTTTTTCTTCCATTTCAGGTGT
CGTGACGTACGGCCACCATGACCGAGTACAAGCCCACGGTGCGCCTCGCCACCCGCGACGACGTCCCCAG
GGCCGTACGCACCCTCGCCGCCGCGTTCGCCGACTACCCCGCCACGCGCCACACCGTCGATCCGGACCGC
CACATCGAGCGGGTCACCGAGCTGCAAGAACTCTTCCTCACGCGCGTCGGGCTCGACATCGGCAAGGTGT
GGGTCGCGGACGACGGCGCCGCCGTGGCGGTCTGGACCACGCCGGAGAGCGTCGAAGCGGGGGCGGTGTT
CGCCGAGATCGGCCCGCGCATGGCCGAGTTGAGCGGTTCCCGGCTGGCCGCGCAGCAACAGATGGAAGGC
CTCCTGGCGCCGCACCGGCCCAAGGAGCCCGCGTGGTTCCTGGCCACCGTCGGAGTCTCGCCCGACCACC
AGGGCAAGGGTCTGGGCAGCGCCGTCGTGCTCCCCGGAGTGGAGGCGGCCGAGCGCGCCGGGGTGCCCGC
CTTCCTGGAGACCTCCGCGCCCCGCAACCTCCCCTTCTACGAGCGGCTCGGCTTCACCGTCACCGCCGAC
GTCGAGGTGCCCGAAGGACCGCGCACCTGGTGCATGACCCGCAAGCCCGGTGCCTGAACGCGTTAAGTCG
ACAATCAACCTCTGGATTACAAAATTTGTGAAAGATTGACTGGTATTCTTAACTATGTTGCTCCTTTTAC
GCTATGTGGATACGCTGCTTTAATGCCTTTGTATCATGCTATTGCTTCCCGTATGGCTTTCATTTTCTCC
TCCTTGTATAAATCCTGGTTGCTGTCTCTTTATGAGGAGTTGTGGCCCGTTGTCAGGCAACGTGGCGTGG
TGTGCACTGTGTTTGCTGACGCAACCCCCACTGGTTGGGGCATTGCCACCACCTGTCAGCTCCTTTCCGG
GACTTTCGCTTTCCCCCTCCCTATTGCCACGGCGGAACTCATCGCCGCCTGCCTTGCCCGCTGCTGGACA
GGGGCTCGGCTGTTGGGCACTGACAATTCCGTGGTGTTGTCGGGGAAATCATCGTCCTTTCCTTGGCTGC
TCGCCTGTGTTGCCACCTGGATTCTGCGCGGGACGTCCTTCTGCTACGTCCCTTCGGCCCTCAATCCAGC
GGACCTTCCTTCCCGCGGCCTGCTGCCGGCTCTGCGGCCTCTTCCGCGTCTTCGCCTTCGCCCTCAGACG
AGTCGGATCTCCCTTTGGGCCGCCTCCCCGCGTCGACTTTAAGACCAATGACTTACAAGGCAGCTGTAGA
TCTTAGCCACTTTTTAAAAGAAAAGGGGGGACTGGAAGGGCTAATTCACTCCCAACGAAGACAAGATCTG
CTTTTTGCTTGTACTGGGTCTCTCTGGTTAGACCAGATCTGAGCCTGGGAGCTCTCTGGCTAACTAGGGA
ACCCACTGCTTAAGCCTCAATAAAGCTTGCCTTGAGTGCTTCAAGTAGTGTGTGCCCGTCTGTTGTGTGA
CTCTGGTAACTAGAGATCCCTCAGACCCTTTTAGTCAGTGTGGAAAATCTCTAGCAGTACGTATAGTAGT
TCATGTCATCTTATTATTCAGTATTTATAACTTGCAAAGAAATGAATATCAGAGAGTGAGAGGAACTTGT
TTATTGCAGCTTATAATGGTTACAAATAAAGCAATAGCATCACAAATTTCACAAATAAAGCATTTTTTTC
ACTGCATTCTAGTTGTGGTTTGTCCAAACTCATCAATGTATCTTATCATGTCTGGCTCTAGCTATCCCGC
CCCTAACTCCGCCCATCCCGCCCCTAACTCCGCCCAGTTCCGCCCATTCTCCGCCCCATGGCTGACTAAT
TTTTTTTATTTATGCAGAGGCCGAGGCCGCCTCGGCCTCTGAGCTATTCCAGAAGTAGTGAGGAGGCTTT
TTTGGAGGCCTAGGGACGTACCCAATTCGCCCTATAGTGAGTCGTATTACGCGCGCTCACTGGCCGTCGT
TTTACAACGTCGTGACTGGGAAAACCCTGGCGTTACCCAACTTAATCGCCTTGCAGCACATCCCCCTTTC
GCCAGCTGGCGTAATAGCGAAGAGGCCCGCACCGATCGCCCTTCCCAACAGTTGCGCAGCCTGAATGGCG
AATGGG
[124 nt withheld, positions 3367-3490]
C
[91 nt withheld, positions 3492-3582]
A
[49 nt withheld, positions 3584-3632]
CCTTTGACGTTGGAGTCCACGTTCTTT
[37 nt withheld, positions 3660-3696]
ACCCTATCTCGGTCTATTCTTTTGATTTATAAGGGATTTTGCCGATTTCGGCCTATTGGTTAAAAAATGA
GCTGATTTAACAAAAATTTAACGCGAATTTTAACAAAATATTAACGCTTACAATTTAGGTGGCACTTTTC
GGGGAAATGTGCGCGGAACCCCTATTTGTTTATTTTTCTAAATACATTCAAATATGTATCCGCTCATGAG
ACAATAACCCTGATAAATGCTTCAATAATATTGAAAAAGGAAGAGTATGAGTATTCAACATTTCCGTGTC
GCCCTTATTCCCTTTTTTGCGGCATTTTGCCTTCCTGTTTTTGCTCACCCAGAAACGCTGGTGAAAGTAA
AAGATGCTGAAGATCAGTTGGGTGCACGAGTGGGTTACATCGAACTGGATCTCAACAGCGGTAAGATCCT
TGAGAGTTTTCGCCCCGAAGAACGTTTTCCAATGATGAGCACTTTTAAAGTTCTGCTATGTGGCGCGGTA
TTATCCCGTATTGACGCCGGGCAAGAGCAACTCGGTCGCCGCATACACTATTCTCAGAATGACTTGGTTG
AGTACTCACCAGTCACAGAAAAGCATCTTACGGATGGCATGACAGTAAGAGAATTATGCAGTGCTGCCAT
AACCATGAGTGATAACACTGCGGCCAACTTACTTCTGACAACGATCGGAGGACCGAAGGAGCTAACCGCT
TTTTTGCACAACATGGGGGATCATGTAACTCGCCTTGATCGTTGGGAACCGGAGCTGAATGAAGCCATAC
CAAACGACGAGCGTGACACCACGATGCCTGTAGCAATGGCAACAACGTTGCGCAAACTATTAACTGGCGA
ACTACTTACTCTAGCTTCCCGGCAACAATTAATAGACTGGATGGAGGCGGATAAAGTTGCAGGACCACTT
CTGCGCTCGGCCCTTCCGGCTGGCTGGTTTATTGCTGATAAATCTGGAGCCGGTGAGCGTGGGTCTCGCG
GTATCATTGCAGCACTGGGGCCAGATGGTAAGCCCTCCCGTATCGTAGTTATCTACACGACGGGGAGTCA
GGCAACTATGGATGAACGAAATAGACAGATCGCTGAGATAGGTGCCTCACTGATTAAGCATTGGTAACTG
TCAGACCAAGTTTACTCATATATACTTTAGATTGATTTAAAACTTCATTTTTAATTTAAAAGGATCTAGG
TGAAGATCCTTTTTGATAATCTCATGACCAAAATCCCTTAACGTGAGTTTTCGTTCCACTGAGCGTCAGA
CCCCGTAGAAAAGATCAAAGGATCTTCTTGAGATCCTTTTTTTCTGCGCGTAATCTGCTGCTTGCAAACA
AAAAAACCACCGCTACCAGCGGTGGTTTGTTTGCCGGATCAAGAGCTACCAACTCTTTTTCCGAAGGTAA
CTGGCTTCAGCAGAGCGCAGATACCAAATACTGTTCTTCTAGTGTAGCCGTAGTTAGGCCACCACTTCAA
GAACTCTGTAGCACCGCCTACATACCTCGCTCTGCTAATCCTGTTACCAGTGGCTGCTGCCAGTGGCGAT
AAGTCGTGTCTTACCGGGTTGGACTCAAGACGATAGTTACCGGATAAGGCGCAGCGGTCGGGCTGAACGG
GGGGTTCGTGCACACAGCCCAGCTTGGAGCGAACGACCTACACCGAACTGAGATACCTACAGCGTGAGCT
ATGAGAAAGCGCCACGCTTCCCGAAGGGAGAAAGGCGGACAGGTATCCGGTAAGCGGCAGGGTCGGAACA
GGAGAGCGCACGAGGGAGCTTCCAGGGGGAAACGCCTGGTATCTTTATAGTCCTGTCGGGTTTCGCCACC
TCTGACTTGAGCGTCGATTTTTGTGATGCTCGTCAGGGGGGCGGAGCCTATGGAAAAACGCCAGCAACGC
GGCCTTTTTACGGTTCCTGGCCTTTTGCTGGCCTTTTGCTCACATGTTCTTTCCTGCGTTATCCCCTGAT
TCTGTGGATAACCGTATTACCGCCTTTGAGTGAGCTGATACCGCTCGCCGCAGCCGAACGACCGAGCGCA
GCGAGTCAGTGAGCGAGGAAGCGGAAGAGCGCCCAATACGCAAACCGCCTCTCCCCGCGCGTTGGCCGAT
TCATTAATGCAGCTGGCACGACAGGTTTCCCGACTGGAAAGCGGGCAGTGAGCGCAACGCAATTAATGTG
AGTTAGCTCACTCATTAGGCACCCCAGGCTTTACACTTTATGCTTCCGGCTCGTATGTTGTGTGGAATTG
TGAGCGGATAACAATTTCACACAGGAAACAGCTATGACCATGATTACGCCAAGCGCGCAATTAACCCTCA
CTAAAGGGAACAAAAGCTGGAGCTGCAAGCTTAATGTAGTCTTATGCAATACTCTTGTAGTCTTGCAACA
TGGTAACGATGAGTTAGCAACATGCCTTACAAGGAGAGAAAAAGCACCGTGCATGCCGATTGGTGGAAGT
AAGGTGGTACGATCGTGCCTTATTAGGAAGGCAACAGACGGGTCTGACATGGATTGGACGAACCACTGAA
TTGCCGCATTGCAGAGATATTGTATTTAAGTGCCTAGCTCGATACATAAACGGGTCTCTCTGGTTAGACC
AGATCTGAGCCTGGGAGCTCTCTGGCTAACTAGGGAACCCACTGCTTAAGCCTCAATAAAGCTTGCCTTG
AGTGCTTCAAGTAGTGTGTGCCCGTCTGTTGTGTGACTCTGGTAACTAGAGATCCCTCAGACCCTTTTAG
TCAGTGTGGAAAATCTCTAGCAGTGGCGCCCGAACAGGGACTTGAAAGCGAAAGGGAAACCAGAGGAGCT
CTCTCGACGCAGGACTCGGCTTGCTGAAGCGCGCACGGCAAGAGGCGAGGGGCGGCGACTGGTGAGTACG
CCAAAAATTTTGACTAGCGGAGGCTAGAAGGAGAGAGATGGGTGCGAGAGCGTCAGTATTAAGCGGGGGA
GAATTAGATCGCGATGGGAAAAAATTCGGTTAAGGCCAGGGGGAAAGAAAAAATATAAATTAAAACATAT
AGTATGGGCAAGCAGGGAGCTAGAACGATTCGCAGTTAATCCTGGCCTGTTAGAAACATCAGAAGGCTGT
AGACAAATACTGGGACAGCTACAACCATCCCTTCAGACAGGATCAGAAGAACTTAGATCATTATATAATA
CAGTAGCAACCCTCTATTGTGTGCATCAAAGGATAGAGATAAAAGACACCAAGGAAGCTTTAGACAAGAT
AGAGGAAGAGCAAAACAAAAGTAAGACCACCGCACAGCAAGCGGCCGCTGATCTTCAGACCTGGAGGAGG
AGATATGAGGGACAATTGGAGAAGTGAATTATATAAATATAAAGTAGTAAAAATTGAACCATTAGGAGTA
GCACCCACCAAGGCAAAGAGAAGAGTGGTGCAGAGAGAAAAAAGAGCAGTGGGAATAGGAGCTTTGTTCC
TTGGGTTCTTGGGAGCAGCAGGAAGCACTATGGGCGCAGCGTCAATGACGCTGACGGTACAGGCCAGACA
ATTATTGTCTGGTATAGTGCAGCAGCAGAACAATTTGCTGAGGGCTATTGAGGCGCAACAGCATCTGTTG
CAACTCACAGTCTGGGGCATCAAGCAGCTCCAGGCAAGAATCCTGGCTGTGGAAAGATACCTAAAGGATC
AACAGCTCCTGGGGATTTGGGGTTGCTCTGGAAAACTCATTTGCACCACTGCTGTGCCTTGGAATGCTAG
TTGGAGTAATAAATCTCTGGAACAGATTTGGAATCACACGACCTGGATGGAGTGGGACAGAGAAATTAAC
AATTACACAAGCTTAATACACTCCTTAATTGAAGAATCGCAAAACCAGCAAGAAAAGAATGAACAAGAAT
TATTGGAATTAGATAAATGGGCAAGTTTGTGGAATTGGTTTAACATAACAAATTGGCTGTGGTATATAAA
ATTATTCATAATGATAGTAGGAGGCTTGGTAGGTTTAAGAATAGTTTTTGCTGTACTTTCTATAGTGAAT
AGAGTTAGGCAGGGATATTCACCATTATCGTTTCAGACCCACCTCCCAACCCCGAGGGGACCCAGAGAGG
GCCTATTTCCCATGATTCCTTCATATTTGCATATACGATACAAGGCTGTTAGAGAGATAATTAGAATTAA
TTTGACTGTAAACACAAAGATATTAGTACAAAATACGTGACGTAGAAAGTAATAATTTCTTGGGTAGTTT
GCAGTTTTAAAATTATGTTTTAAAATGGACTATCATATGCTTACCGTAACTTGAAAGTATTTCGATTTCT
TGGCTTTATATATCTTGTGGAAAGGACGAAACACCGGTGCGGTCTTTCGACCACTCGTTTTAGAGCTAGA
AATAGCAAGTTAAAATAAGGCTAGTCCGTTATCAACTTGAAAAAGTGGCACCGAGTCGGTGCTTTTTTAA
GCTTGGCGTAACTAGATCTTGAGACAAATGGCAGTATTCATCCACAATTTTAAAAGAAAAGGGGGGATTG
GGGGGTACAGTGCAGGGGAAAGAATAGTAGACATAATAGCAACAGACATACAAACTAAAGAATTACAAAA
ACAAATTACAAAAATTCAAAATTTTCGGGTTTATTACAGGGACAGCAGAGATCCACTTTGGCGCCGGCTC
GAGGGGG
Features (pLannotate 1.2.2; 29 found; start..end, strand, type, name):
     14..80      +  CDS            small t antigen (fragment): SV40 (simian virus 40) small t antigen
    106..317     +  promoter       EF-1α core promoter: core promoter for human elongation factor EF-1α
    318..1256    +  intron         EF-1α intron A: intron upstream of the start codon of human EF-1α
   1278..1877    +  CDS            PuroR (fragment): puromycin N-acetyltransferase; pac from Streptomyces; confers resistance to puromycin
   1893..2481    +  misc_feature   WPRE: woodchuck hepatitis virus posttranscriptional regulatory element
   2532..2551    +  misc_feature   cPPT/CTS (fragment): central polypurine tract and central termination sequence of HIV-1
   2553..2786    +  LTR            3' LTR (ΔU3): self-inactivating 3' long terminal repeat (LTR) from HIV-1
   2864..2985    +  polyA_signal   SV40 poly(A) signal: SV40 polyadenylation signal
   3025..3160    +  rep_origin     SV40 ori: SV40 origin of replication
   3181..3199    -  promoter       T7 promoter: promoter for bacteriophage T7 RNA polymerase
   3207..3362    +  CDS            lacZα (fragment): LacZα fragment of β-galactosidase; lacZ fragment
   3367..3795    +  rep_origin     f1 ori (sequence partly withheld): f1 bacteriophage origin of replication; arrow indicates direction of (+) strand synthesis
   3848..3952    +  promoter       AmpR promoter: bla
   3953..4813    +  CDS            AmpR: β-lactamase; bla; confers resistance to ampicillin, carbenicillin, and related antibiotics
   4984..5572    +  rep_origin     ori: high-copy-number ColE1/pMB1/pBR322/pUC origin of replication
   5755..5847    +  CDS            lacI (fragment): lac repressor; lacI; The lac repressor binds to the lac operator to inhibit transcription in E. coli. This inhibition can be relieved by adding lactose or isopropyl-β-D-thiogalactopyranoside (IPTG).
   5860..5881    +  protein_bind   CAP binding site: CAP binding activates transcription in the presence of cAMP. E. coli catabolite activator protein
   5896..5926    +  promoter       lac promoter: promoter for the E. coli lac operon
   5934..5950    +  protein_bind   lac operator: The lac repressor binds to the lac operator to inhibit transcription in E. coli. This inhibition can be relieved by adding lactose or isopropyl-β-D-thiogalactopyranoside (IPTG). lac repressor encoded by lacI
   5995..6013    +  promoter       T3 promoter: promoter for bacteriophage T3 RNA polymerase
   6041..6267    +  promoter       RSV promoter: Rous sarcoma virus enhancer/promoter
   6268..6448    +  LTR            5' LTR (truncated): truncated 5' long terminal repeat (LTR) from HIV-1
   6495..6620    +  misc_feature   HIV-1 Ψ: packaging signal of human immunodeficiency virus type 1
   6604..6967    +  CDS            HIV-1 gag (fragment): gag protein from human immunodeficiency virus 1; gag
   7113..7346    +  misc_feature   RRE: The Rev response element (RRE) of HIV-1 allows for Rev-dependent mRNA export from the nucleus to the cytoplasm.
   7723..7749    +  CDS            Rev (fragment): human immunodeficiency virus 1 (HIV-1) Rev protein; rev; enhances nuclear export of unspliced and incompletely spliced viral mRNAs
   7753..7993    +  promoter       U6 promoter: RNA polymerase III promoter for human U6 snRNA
   8023..8098    +  misc_RNA       gRNA scaffold: guide RNA scaffold for the Streptococcus pyogenes CRISPR/Cas9 system
   8154..8271    +  misc_feature   cPPT/CTS: central polypurine tract and central termination sequence of HIV-1
