[The description below was written by a language model from this plasmid's Addgene catalogue record and pLannotate feature annotations shown in this document.]
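Description:
PANK4 gRNA (BRDN0001148281) is a third-generation lentiviral guide RNA plasmid built on the lentiGuide-Puro backbone and designed to direct Streptococcus pyogenes Cas9 to the human PANK4 gene. It is propagated in E. coli as a high-copy plasmid using a ColE1/pUC-type origin with ampicillin resistance (β-lactamase). The backbone also carries an f1 origin, an SV40 origin and leftover lac, T7 and T3 cloning-vector elements. The annotated sequence is about 8.3 kb.

The lentiviral transfer cassette begins with an RSV promoter fused to a truncated HIV-1 5' LTR, which makes genomic RNA production Tat-independent. This is followed by the Ψ packaging signal with a partial gag region, the Rev response element for nuclear export of the unspliced viral RNA, and a cPPT/CTS. It ends in a self-inactivating ΔU3 3' LTR with a downstream SV40 polyadenylation signal. Within this unit, a human U6 RNA polymerase III promoter drives the PANK4-specific spacer fused to the SpCas9 gRNA scaffold. A separate EF-1α core promoter with its intron A expresses puromycin N-acetyltransferase for selection of transduced mammalian cells, and a WPRE enhances transcript expression.

The plasmid does not encode Cas9, so it is meant to be used with a separate Cas9 vector such as lentiCas9-Blast, or in cells that already express Cas9. The guide was designed against the PANK4 reference transcript and belongs to a human kinome gRNA collection, which suits it to PANK4 knockout experiments using lentiviral delivery and puromycin selection.
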