Addgene plasmid #76970: PANK4 gRNA (BRDN0001148281)
Purpose: 3rd generation lentiviral gRNA plasmid targeting human PANK4
Depositing lab: John Doench & David Root. Depositing organization: Broad Institute. Publication: Optimized sgRNA design to maximize activity and minimize off-target effects of CRISPR-Cas9. Doench JG, Fusi N, Sullender M, Hegde M, Vaimberg EW, Donovan KF, Smith I, Tothova Z, Wilen C, Orchard R, Virgin HW, Listgarten J, Root DE. Nat Biotechnol. 2016 Jan 18. doi: 10.1038/nbt.3437. PubMed 26780180.
Backbone
  Vector backbone: lentiGuide-Puro
  Backbone manufacturer: Zhang Lab (Addgene plasmid # 52963)
  Vector type: Mammalian Expression, Lentiviral, CRISPR
  Selectable markers: Puromycin
Growth in bacteria
  Bacterial resistance: Ampicillin, 100 μg/mL
  Growth temperature: 37°C
  Growth strain: DH5alpha
  Copy number: High Copy
Gene/Insert
  Gene/Insert name: PANK4 (alt names: PANK4; NM_018216.2)
  gRNA/shRNA sequence: GTGCGGTCTTTCGACCACTC
  Species: H. sapiens (human)
  Entrez Gene: PANK4
  Promoter: hU6
  Cloning method: Unknown
  Sequencing primers: 5′ U6-F; 3′ pS2-R
Terms and licenses: Academic/Nonprofit Terms; Industry Terms: Not Available to Industry
Depositor comments: The gRNA was designed to target the following Genbank reference sequence(s): NM_018216.2. Note that this plasmid does NOT contain Cas9. It should be used in conjunction with lentiCas9-Blast (Addgene #52962) or otherwise with cell lines already expressing Cas9. Browse the full kinome gRNA library at http://www.addgene.org/pooled-library/broadgpp-human-kinome/ or visit http://www.broadinstitute.org/rnai/public/ for detailed protocols and information.
How to cite: PANK4 gRNA (BRDN0001148281) was a gift from John Doench & David Root (Addgene plasmid # 76970 ; http://n2t.net/addgene:76970 ; RRID:Addgene_76970)
