>Addgene plasmid #76970 | PANK4 gRNA (BRDN0001148281) | depositor partial sequence | sequence record 144430 | Target Sequence
GTGCGGTCTTTCGACCACTC
