>Addgene plasmid #76970 | PANK4 gRNA (BRDN0001148281) | addgene partial sequence | sequence record 186861 | hU6-F
TAGAAAGTAATAATTTCTTGGGTAGTTTGCAGTTTTAAAATTATGTTTTAAAATGGACTATCATATGCTT
ACCGTAACTTGAAAGTATTTCGATTTCTTGGCTTTATATATCTTGTGGAAAGGACGAAACACCGGTGCGG
TCTTTCGACCACTCGTTTTAGAGCTAGAAATAGCAAGTTAAAATAAGGCTAGTCCGTTATCAACTTGAAA
AAGTGGCACCGAGTCGGTGCTTTTTTAAGCTTGGCGTAACTAGATCTTGAGACAAATGGCAGTATTCATC
CACAATTTTAAAAGAAAAGGGGGGATTGGGGGGTACAGTGCAGGGGAAAGAATAGTAGACATAATAGCAA
CAGACATACAAACTAAAGAATTACAAAAACAAATTACAAAAATTCAAAATTTTCGGGTTTATTACAGGGA
CAGCAGAGATCCACTTTGGCGCCGGCTCGAGGGGGCCCGGGTGCAAAGATGGATAAAGTTTTAAACAGAG
AGGAATCTTTGCAGCTAATGGACCTTCTAGGTCTTGAAAGGAGTGGGAAGTTGGCTCCGGTGCCCGTCAG
TGGGCAGAGC
